>Addgene plasmid #159174 | pAAV-pMecp2-dSaCas9-pU6-sgRNA | addgene full sequence | sequence record 318117 | Addgene NGS Result
CCTGCAGGCAGCTGCGCGCTCGCTCGCTCACTGAGGCCGCCCGGGCGTCGGGCGACCTTTGGTCGCCCGG
CCTCAGTGAGCGAGCGAGCGCGCAGAGAGGGAGTGGCCAACTCCATCACTAGGGGTTCCTGCGGCCTCTA
GAAAGCTTAGCTGAATGGGGTCCGCCTCTTTTCCCTGCCTAAACAGACAGGAACTCCTGCCAATTGAGGG
CGTCACCGCTAAGGCTCCGCCCCAGCCTGGGCTCCACAACCAATGAAGGGTAATCTCGACAAAGAGCAAG
GGGTGGGGCGCGGGCGCGCAGGTGCAGCAGCACACAGGCTGGTCGGGAGGGCGGGGCGCGACGTCTGCCG
TGCGGGGTCCCGGCATCGGTTGCGCGCACCGGTGCCACCATGGCCCCAAAGAAGAAGCGGAAGGTCGGTA
TCCACGGAGTCCCAGCAGCCAAGCGGAACTACATCCTGGGCCTGGCCATCGGCATCACCAGCGTGGGCTA
CGGCATCATCGACTACGAGACACGGGACGTGATCGATGCCGGCGTGCGGCTGTTCAAAGAGGCCAACGTG
GAAAACAACGAGGGCAGGCGGAGCAAGAGAGGCGCCAGAAGGCTGAAGCGGCGGAGGCGGCATAGAATCC
AGAGAGTGAAGAAGCTGCTGTTCGACTACAACCTGCTGACCGACCACAGCGAGCTGAGCGGCATCAACCC
CTACGAGGCCAGAGTGAAGGGCCTGAGCCAGAAGCTGAGCGAGGAAGAGTTCTCTGCCGCCCTGCTGCAC
CTGGCCAAGAGAAGAGGCGTGCACAACGTGAACGAGGTGGAAGAGGACACCGGCAACGAGCTGTCCACCA
AAGAGCAGATCAGCCGGAACAGCAAGGCCCTGGAAGAGAAATACGTGGCCGAACTGCAGCTGGAACGGCT
GAAGAAAGACGGCGAAGTGCGGGGCAGCATCAACAGATTCAAGACCAGCGACTACGTGAAAGAAGCCAAA
CAGCTGCTGAAGGTGCAGAAGGCCTACCACCAGCTGGACCAGAGCTTCATCGACACCTACATCGACCTGC
TGGAAACCCGGCGGACCTACTATGAGGGACCTGGCGAGGGCAGCCCCTTCGGCTGGAAGGACATCAAAGA
ATGGTACGAGATGCTGATGGGCCACTGCACCTACTTCCCCGAGGAACTGCGGAGCGTGAAGTACGCCTAC
AACGCCGACCTGTACAACGCCCTGAACGACCTGAACAATCTCGTGATCACCAGGGACGAGAACGAGAAGC
TGGAATATTACGAGAAGTTCCAGATCATCGAGAACGTGTTCAAGCAGAAGAAGAAGCCCACCCTGAAGCA
GATCGCCAAAGAAATCCTCGTGAACGAAGAGGATATTAAGGGCTACAGAGTGACCAGCACCGGCAAGCCC
GAGTTCACCAACCTGAAGGTGTACCACGACATCAAGGACATTACCGCCCGGAAAGAGATTATTGAGAACG
CCGAGCTGCTGGATCAGATTGCCAAGATCCTGACCATCTACCAGAGCAGCGAGGACATCCAGGAAGAACT
GACCAATCTGAACTCCGAGCTGACCCAGGAAGAGATCGAGCAGATCTCTAATCTGAAGGGCTATACCGGC
ACCCACAACCTGAGCCTGAAGGCCATCAACCTGATCCTGGACGAGCTGTGGCACACCAACGACAACCAGA
TCGCTATCTTCAACCGGCTGAAGCTGGTGCCCAAGAAGGTGGACCTGTCCCAGCAGAAAGAGATCCCCAC
CACCCTGGTGGACGACTTCATCCTGAGCCCCGTCGTGAAGAGAAGCTTCATCCAGAGCATCAAAGTGATC
AACGCCATCATCAAGAAGTACGGCCTGCCCAACGACATCATTATCGAGCTGGCCCGCGAGAAGAACTCCA
AGGACGCCCAGAAAATGATCAACGAGATGCAGAAGCGGAACCGGCAGACCAACGAGCGGATCGAGGAAAT
CATCCGGACCACCGGCAAAGAGAACGCCAAGTACCTGATCGAGAAGATCAAGCTGCACGACATGCAGGAA
GGCAAGTGCCTGTACAGCCTGGAAGCCATCCCTCTGGAAGATCTGCTGAACAACCCCTTCAACTATGAGG
TGGACCACATCATCCCCAGAAGCGTGTCCTTCGACAACAGCTTCAACAACAAGGTGCTCGTGAAGCAGGA
AGAAGCCAGCAAGAAGGGCAACCGGACCCCATTCCAGTACCTGAGCAGCAGCGACAGCAAGATCAGCTAC
GAAACCTTCAAGAAGCACATCCTGAATCTGGCCAAGGGCAAGGGCAGAATCAGCAAGACCAAGAAAGAGT
ATCTGCTGGAAGAACGGGACATCAACAGGTTCTCCGTGCAGAAAGACTTCATCAACCGGAACCTGGTGGA
TACCAGATACGCCACCAGAGGCCTGATGAACCTGCTGCGGAGCTACTTCAGAGTGAACAACCTGGACGTG
AAAGTGAAGTCCATCAATGGCGGCTTCACCAGCTTTCTGCGGCGGAAGTGGAAGTTTAAGAAAGAGCGGA
ACAAGGGGTACAAGCACCACGCCGAGGACGCCCTGATCATTGCCAACGCCGATTTCATCTTCAAAGAGTG
GAAGAAACTGGACAAGGCCAAAAAAGTGATGGAAAACCAGATGTTCGAGGAAAAGCAGGCCGAGAGCATG
CCCGAGATCGAAACCGAGCAGGAGTACAAAGAGATCTTCATCACCCCCCACCAGATCAAGCACATTAAGG
ACTTCAAGGACTACAAGTACAGCCACCGGGTGGACAAGAAGCCTAATAGAGAGCTGATTAACGACACCCT
GTACTCCACCCGGAAGGACGACAAGGGCAACACCCTGATCGTGAACAATCTGAACGGCCTGTACGACAAG
GACAATGACAAGCTGAAAAAGCTGATCAACAAGAGCCCCGAAAAGCTGCTGATGTACCACCACGACCCCC
AGACCTACCAGAAACTGAAGCTGATTATGGAACAGTACGGCGACGAGAAGAATCCCCTGTACAAGTACTA
CGAGGAAACCGGGAACTACCTGACCAAGTACTCCAAAAAGGACAACGGCCCCGTGATCAAGAAGATTAAG
TATTACGGCAACAAACTGAACGCCCATCTGGACATCACCGACGACTACCCCAACAGCAGAAACAAGGTCG
TGAAGCTGTCCCTGAAGCCCTACAGATTCGACGTGTACCTGGACAATGGCGTGTACAAGTTCGTGACCGT
GAAGAATCTGGATGTGATCAAAAAAGAAAACTACTACGAAGTGAATAGCAAGTGCTATGAGGAAGCTAAG
AAGCTGAAGAAGATCAGCAACCAGGCCGAGTTTATCGCCTCCTTCTACAACAACGATCTGATCAAGATCA
ACGGCGAGCTGTATAGAGTGATCGGCGTGAACAACGACCTGCTGAACCGGATCGAAGTGAACATGATCGA
CATCACCTACCGCGAGTACCTGGAAAACATGAACGACAAGAGGCCCCCCAGGATCATTAAGACAATCGCC
TCCAAGACCCAGAGCATTAAGAAGTACAGCACAGACATTCTGGGCAACCTGTATGAAGTGAAATCTAAGA
AGCACCCTCAGATCATCAAAAAGGGCAAAAGGCCGGCGGCCACGAAAAAGGCCGGCCAGGCAAAAAAGAA
AAAGGGATCCTACCCATACGATGTTCCAGATTACGCTTATCCCTACGACGTGCCTGATTATGCATACCCA
TATGATGTCCCCGACTATGCCTAAGAATTCAATAAAAGATCTTTATTTTCATTAGATCTGTGTGTTGGTT
TTTTGTGTGGTACCGAGGGCCTATTTCCCATGATTCCTTCATATTTGCATATACGATACAAGGCTGTTAG
AGAGATAATTGGAATTAATTTGACTGTAAACACAAAGATATTAGTACAAAATACGTGACGTAGAAAGTAA
TAATTTCTTGGGTAGTTTGCAGTTTTAAAATTATGTTTTAAAATGGACTATCATATGCTTACCGTAACTT
GAAAGTATTTCGATTTCTTGGCTTTATATATCTTGTGGAAAGGACGAAACACCGGAGACCACGGCAGGTC
TCAGTTTTAGTACTCTGGAAACAGAATCTACTAAAACAAGGCAAAATGCCGTGTTTATCTCGTCAACTTG
TTGGCGAGATTTTTGCGGCCGCAGGAACCCCTAGTGATGGAGTTGGCCACTCCCTCTCTGCGCGCTCGCT
CGCTCACTGAGGCCGGGCGACCAAAGGTCGCCCGACGCCCGGGCTTTGCCCGGGCGGCCTCAGTGAGCGA
GCGAGCGCGCAGCTGCCTGCAGGGGCGCCTGATGCGGTATTTTCTCCTTACGCATCTGTGCGGTATTTCA
CACCGCATA
[95 nt withheld, positions 4350-4444]
T
[46 nt withheld, positions 4446-4491]
C
[141 nt withheld, positions 4493-4633]
CCTTTGACGTTGGAGTCCACGTTCTTT
[37 nt withheld, positions 4661-4697]
ACTCTATCTCGGGCTATTCTTTTGATTTATAAGGGATTTTGCCGATTTCGGTCTATTGGTTAAAAAATGA
GCTGATTTAACAAAAATTTAACGCGAATTTTAACAAAATATTAACGTTTACAATTTTATGGTGCACTCTC
AGTACAATCTGCTCTGATGCCGCATAGTTAAGCCAGCCCCGACACCCGCCAACACCCGCTGACGCGCCCT
GACGGGCTTGTCTGCTCCCGGCATCCGCTTACAGACAAGCTGTGACCGTCTCCGGGAGCTGCATGTGTCA
GAGGTTTTCACCGTCATCACCGAAACGCGCGAGACGAAAGGGCCTCGTGATACGCCTATTTTTATAGGTT
AATGTCATGATAATAATGGTTTCTTAGACGTCAGGTGGCACTTTTCGGGGAAATGTGCGCGGAACCCCTA
TTTGTTTATTTTTCTAAATACATTCAAATATGTATCCGCTCATGAGACAATAACCCTGATAAATGCTTCA
ATAATATTGAAAAAGGAAGAGTATGAGTATTCAACATTTCCGTGTCGCCCTTATTCCCTTTTTTGCGGCA
TTTTGCCTTCCTGTTTTTGCTCACCCAGAAACGCTGGTGAAAGTAAAAGATGCTGAAGATCAGTTGGGTG
CACGAGTGGGTTACATCGAACTGGATCTCAACAGCGGTAAGATCCTTGAGAGTTTTCGCCCCGAAGAACG
TTTTCCAATGATGAGCACTTTTAAAGTTCTGCTATGTGGCGCGGTATTATCCCGTATTGACGCCGGGCAA
GAGCAACTCGGTCGCCGCATACACTATTCTCAGAATGACTTGGTTGAGTACTCACCAGTCACAGAAAAGC
ATCTTACGGATGGCATGACAGTAAGAGAATTATGCAGTGCTGCCATAACCATGAGTGATAACACTGCGGC
CAACTTACTTCTGACAACGATCGGAGGACCGAAGGAGCTAACCGCTTTTTTGCACAACATGGGGGATCAT
GTAACTCGCCTTGATCGTTGGGAACCGGAGCTGAATGAAGCCATACCAAACGACGAGCGTGACACCACGA
TGCCTGTAGCAATGGCAACAACGTTGCGCAAACTATTAACTGGCGAACTACTTACTCTAGCTTCCCGGCA
ACAATTAATAGACTGGATGGAGGCGGATAAAGTTGCAGGACCACTTCTGCGCTCGGCCCTTCCGGCTGGC
TGGTTTATTGCTGATAAATCTGGAGCCGGTGAGCGTGGAAGCCGCGGTATCATTGCAGCACTGGGGCCAG
ATGGTAAGCCCTCCCGTATCGTAGTTATCTACACGACGGGGAGTCAGGCAACTATGGATGAACGAAATAG
ACAGATCGCTGAGATAGGTGCCTCACTGATTAAGCATTGGTAACTGTCAGACCAAGTTTACTCATATATA
CTTTAGATTGATTTAAAACTTCATTTTTAATTTAAAAGGATCTAGGTGAAGATCCTTTTTGATAATCTCA
TGACCAAAATCCCTTAACGTGAGTTTTCGTTCCACTGAGCGTCAGACCCCGTAGAAAAGATCAAAGGATC
TTCTTGAGATCCTTTTTTTCTGCGCGTAATCTGCTGCTTGCAAACAAAAAAACCACCGCTACCAGCGGTG
GTTTGTTTGCCGGATCAAGAGCTACCAACTCTTTTTCCGAAGGTAACTGGCTTCAGCAGAGCGCAGATAC
CAAATACTGTTCTTCTAGTGTAGCCGTAGTTAGGCCACCACTTCAAGAACTCTGTAGCACCGCCTACATA
CCTCGCTCTGCTAATCCTGTTACCAGTGGCTGCTGCCAGTGGCGATAAGTCGTGTCTTACCGGGTTGGAC
TCAAGACGATAGTTACCGGATAAGGCGCAGCGGTCGGGCTGAACGGGGGGTTCGTGCACACAGCCCAGCT
TGGAGCGAACGACCTACACCGAACTGAGATACCTACAGCGTGAGCTATGAGAAAGCGCCACGCTTCCCGA
AGGGAGAAAGGCGGACAGGTATCCGGTAAGCGGCAGGGTCGGAACAGGAGAGCGCACGAGGGAGCTTCCA
GGGGGAAACGCCTGGTATCTTTATAGTCCTGTCGGGTTTCGCCACCTCTGACTTGAGCGTCGATTTTTGT
GATGCTCGTCAGGGGGGCGGAGCCTATGGAAAAACGCCAGCAACGCGGCCTTTTTACGGTTCCTGGCCTT
TTGCTGGCCTTTTGCTCACATGT
Features (pLannotate 1.2.2; 17 found; start..end, strand, type, name):
     12..39      +  repeat_region  AAV2 ITR (fragment): inverted terminal repeat of adeno-associated virus serotype 2 inverted
     68..95      +  repeat_region  AAV2 ITR (fragment): inverted terminal repeat of adeno-associated virus serotype 2 inverted
    149..377     +  promoter       Mecp2 promoter: promoter for selective expression in neurons (Adachi et al., 2005; Gray et al., 2011)
    441..3596    +  CDS            cas9: CAS9_STAAU - Experimental evidence at protein level: Swiss-Prot protein existence level 1. CRISPR (clustered regularly interspaced short palindromic repeat) is an adaptive immune system that provides protection against mobile genetic elements (viruses, transposable elements and conjugative plasmids). CRISPR clusters contain spacers, sequences complementary to antecedent mobile elements, and target invading nucleic acids. CRISPR clusters are transcribed and processed into CRISPR RNA (crRNA). In type II CRISPR systems correct processing of pre-crRNA requires a trans- encoded small RNA (tracrRNA)
   3597..3644    +  CDS            nucleoplasmin NLS: bipartite nuclear localization signal from nucleoplasmin
   3651..3731    +  CDS            3xHA: three tandem HA epitope tags
   3741..3789    +  polyA_signal   poly(A) signal: synthetic polyadenylation signal
   3795..4035    +  promoter       U6 promoter: RNA polymerase III promoter for human U6 snRNA
   4064..4139    +  misc_RNA       Sa gRNA scaffold: guide RNA scaffold for the Staphylococcus aureus CRISPR/Cas9 system
   4153..4293    +  repeat_region  AAV2 ITR: inverted terminal repeat of adeno-associated virus serotype 2 inverted
   4298..4349    -  misc_feature   bom (fragment): basis of mobility region from pBR322
   4368..4823    +  rep_origin     f1 ori (sequence partly withheld): f1 bacteriophage origin of replication; arrow indicates direction of (+) strand synthesis
   4824..4873    -  misc_feature   bom (fragment): basis of mobility region from pBR322
   4975..5010    -  CDS            rop (fragment): Rop protein, which maintains plasmids at low copy number; rop
   5105..5209    +  promoter       AmpR promoter: bla
   5210..6070    +  CDS            AmpR: β-lactamase; bla; confers resistance to ampicillin, carbenicillin, and related antibiotics
   6241..6829    +  rep_origin     ori: high-copy-number ColE1/pMB1/pBR322/pUC origin of replication
