[The description below was written by a language model from this plasmid's Addgene catalogue record and pLannotate feature annotations shown in this document.]
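Description:
pAAV-pMecp2-dSaCas9-pU6-sgRNA is an AAV transfer plasmid of about 6.9 kb derived from pX601, designed to package a single-vector dSaCas9-plus-guide system for expression in neurons. It is propagated in bacteria as a high-copy plasmid through a ColE1/pUC-type origin with ampicillin selection (β-lactamase under its own promoter), and it also carries an f1 phage origin. The record lists a recombination-deficient growth strain, which is the usual choice for keeping AAV inverted terminal repeats intact. The cassette is bounded by AAV2 ITRs. The annotation finds a full ITR on the right side but only two short ITR fragments on the left, which may reflect how the annotation tool or the sequencing handled this repetitive region rather than a real truncation.

Three changes distinguish the plasmid from its parent: the CMV promoter was replaced by a short Mecp2 promoter that favours neuronal expression, the bGH polyadenylation signal by a compact synthetic poly(A) signal, and SaCas9 by a nuclease-dead version. The smaller regulatory parts help keep the genome within AAV packaging capacity. The Staphylococcus aureus Cas9 coding sequence is followed in frame by a nucleoplasmin bipartite nuclear localization signal and a 3xHA epitope tag for detection. Downstream, a human U6 RNA polymerase III promoter drives the SaCas9 guide RNA scaffold, and BsaI sites allow insertion of a chosen spacer.

No activator or repressor domain is annotated on dSaCas9. The depositor describes the plasmid as "Vector B", and the associated publication concerns CRISPR activation in brain tissue after systemic AAV delivery, which suggests it serves as the DNA-targeting component of a multi-vector system. The record does not describe the partner constructs.
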