Addgene plasmid #159174: pAAV-pMecp2-dSaCas9-pU6-sgRNA
Purpose: Vector B encodes pAAV-pMecp2-dSaCas9-spA-pU6-sgRNA (BsaI) transgenes for AAV packaging and expression of dSaCas9-sgRNA in neurons
Depositing lab: Chung Tin. Depositing organization: City University of Hong Kong. Publication: Targeted Transgene Activation in the Brain Tissue by Systemic Delivery of Engineered AAV1 Expressing CRISPRa. Lau CH, Ho JW, Lo PK, Tin C. Mol Ther Nucleic Acids. 2019 Jun 7;16:637-649. doi: 10.1016/j.omtn.2019.04.015. Epub 2019 Apr 23. PubMed 31108320.
Backbone
  Vector backbone: pX601 (Addgene #61591)
  Total vector size (bp): 6889
  Modifications to backbone: replaced CMV promoter with pMecp2; replace bGHpA with spA; replaced SaCas9 with dSaCas9
  Vector type: Mammalian Expression, AAV, CRISPR
Growth in bacteria
  Bacterial resistance: Ampicillin, 100 μg/mL
  Growth temperature: 37°C
  Growth strain: NEB Stable
  Copy number: High Copy
Gene/Insert
  Gene/Insert name: dSaCas9
  Species: Synthetic
  Insert size (bp): 3260
  Promoter: pMecp2
  Cloning method: Restriction Enzyme; 5′ cloning site AgeI (unknown if destroyed); 3′ cloning site BamH (unknown if destroyed)
  Sequencing primers: 5′ GCAGGTTGTAGTCGAACAGCAGCT; 3′ CAGCACAGACATTCTGGGCAACCT
Terms and licenses: Academic/Nonprofit Terms; Industry Terms: Not Available to Industry
How to cite: pAAV-pMecp2-dSaCas9-pU6-sgRNA was a gift from Chung Tin (Addgene plasmid # 159174 ; http://n2t.net/addgene:159174 ; RRID:Addgene_159174)
